Addgene plasmid #195284: pFB2B
Purpose: Bicistronic HSV-TK and Puromycin resistance for positive/negative selection
Depositing lab: Scott Lowe. Depositing organization: Memorial Sloan-Kettering Cancer Center. Publication: MACHETE identifies interferon-encompassing chromosome 9p21.3 deletions as mediators of immune evasion and metastasis. Barriga FM, Tsanov KM, Ho YJ, Sohail N, Zhang A, Baslan T, Wuest AN, Del Priore I, Meskauskaite B, Livshits G, Alonso-Curbelo D, Simon J, Chaves-Perez A, Bar-Sagi D, Iacobuzio-Donahue CA, Notta F, Chaligne R, Sharma R, Pe'er D, Lowe SW. Nat Cancer. 2022 Nov;3(11):1367-1385. doi: 10.1038/s43018-022-00443-5. Epub 2022 Nov 7. PubMed 36344707.
Backbone
  Vector backbone: pDTA
  Backbone size w/o insert (bp): 3566
  Total vector size (bp): 5357
  Vector type: Mammalian Expression
  Selectable markers: Hygromycin
Growth in bacteria
  Bacterial resistance: Ampicillin, 100 μg/mL
  Growth temperature: 37°C
  Growth strain: NEB Stable
  Copy number: Unknown
Gene/Insert
  Gene/Insert name: HSV-TK 2A Puro
  Species: Synthetic
  Insert size (bp): 1791
  Promoter: PGK
  Cloning method: Gibson Cloning
  Sequencing primers: 5′ M13R
Terms and licenses: Academic/Nonprofit Terms; Industry Terms: Not Available to Industry
How to cite: pFB2B was a gift from Scott Lowe (Addgene plasmid # 195284 ; http://n2t.net/addgene:195284 ; RRID:Addgene_195284)
