[The description below was written by a language model from this plasmid's Addgene catalogue record and pLannotate feature annotations shown in this document.]
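Description:
pFB2B is a mammalian expression plasmid built on the pDTA backbone that carries a bicistronic positive/negative selection cassette. It is propagated in E. coli through a high-copy ColE1/pUC-type origin and selected with ampicillin via the β-lactamase gene. The backbone also retains an f1 phage origin and remnants of a lacZα cloning region (lac promoter, operator, CAP site and lacZα and lacI fragments). The catalogue gives a total size of 5,357 bp, while the sequenced record is 5,331 nt.

The synthetic insert of about 1.8 kb, assembled by Gibson cloning, places herpes simplex virus type 1 thymidine kinase (HSV-TK) upstream of puromycin N-acetyltransferase. According to the insert name the two are joined by a 2A peptide, which is not annotated separately but would fit the short gap between the two coding sequences. A 2A element causes ribosomal skipping, so one transcript yields both proteins. Expression is driven by the mouse PGK promoter, which the automated annotation detects only as fragments at the end and start of the circular sequence, and the transcript is terminated by the bovine growth hormone polyadenylation signal. A T7 promoter sits just upstream of the TK coding sequence.

Puromycin resistance allows positive selection of cells that carry the cassette. HSV-TK sensitises cells to nucleoside analogues such as ganciclovir, allowing later negative selection for cells that have lost it. The associated publication concerns engineering chromosomal deletions, consistent with this use. The catalogue lists hygromycin as the mammalian selectable marker, but no hygromycin resistance gene appears in the feature table; puromycin is the only mammalian drug marker annotated.
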