Features (pLannotate 1.2.2; 15 found; start..end, strand, type, name):
    320..391     +  promoter       PGK promoter (fragment): mouse phosphoglycerate kinase 1 promoter
    397..415     +  promoter       T7 promoter: promoter for bacteriophage T7 RNA polymerase
    419..1546    +  CDS            TK: KITH_HHV1S - Experimental evidence at protein level: Swiss-Prot protein existence level 1. Catalyzes the transfer of the gamma-phospho group of ATP to thymidine to generate dTMP in the salvage pathway of pyrimidine synthesis. The dTMP serves as a substrate for DNA polymerase during viral DNA replication. Allows the virus to be reactivated and to grow in non-proliferative cells lacking a high concentration of phosphorylated nucleic acid precursors. From Human herpesvirus 1 (strain SC16) (HHV-1) (Human herpes simplex virus 1). Used in molecular biology as a selectable marker to identify transfec
   1610..2209    +  CDS            PuroR (fragment): puromycin N-acetyltransferase; pac from Streptomyces; confers resistance to puromycin
   2226..2450    +  polyA_signal   bGH poly(A) signal: bovine growth hormone polyadenylation signal
   2482..2636    +  CDS            lacZα (fragment): LacZα fragment of β-galactosidase; lacZ fragment
   2667..3095    -  rep_origin     f1 ori (sequence partly withheld): f1 bacteriophage origin of replication; arrow indicates direction of (+) strand synthesis
   3122..3226    +  promoter       AmpR promoter: bla
   3227..4087    +  CDS            AmpR: β-lactamase; bla; confers resistance to ampicillin, carbenicillin, and related antibiotics
   4258..4846    +  rep_origin     ori: high-copy-number ColE1/pMB1/pBR322/pUC origin of replication
   5029..5121    +  CDS            lacI (fragment): lac repressor; lacI; The lac repressor binds to the lac operator to inhibit transcription in E. coli. This inhibition can be relieved by adding lactose or isopropyl-β-D-thiogalactopyranoside (IPTG).
   5134..5155    +  protein_bind   CAP binding site: CAP binding activates transcription in the presence of cAMP. E. coli catabolite activator protein
   5170..5200    +  promoter       lac promoter: promoter for the E. coli lac operon
   5208..5224    +  protein_bind   lac operator: The lac repressor binds to the lac operator to inhibit transcription in E. coli. This inhibition can be relieved by adding lactose or isopropyl-β-D-thiogalactopyranoside (IPTG). lac repressor encoded by lacI
   5295..5331    +  promoter       PGK promoter (fragment): mouse phosphoglycerate kinase 1 promoter
>Addgene plasmid #195284 | pFB2B | addgene full sequence | sequence record 382884 | Addgene NGS Result
ATGCGCTTTAGCAGCCCCGCTGGGCACTTGGCGCTACACAAGTGGCCTCTGGCCTCGCACACATTCCACA
TCCACCGGTAGGCGCCAACCGGCTCCGTTCTTTGGTGGCCCCTTCGCGCCACCTTCTACTCCTCCCCTAG
TCAGGAAGTTCCCCCCCGCCCCGCAGCTCGCGTCGTGCAGGACGTGACAAATGGAAGTAGCACGTCTCAC
TAGTCTCGTGCAGATGGACAGCACCGCTGAGCAATGGAAGCGGGTAGGCCTTTGGGGCAGCGGCCAATAG
CAGCTTTGCTCCTTCGCTTTCTGGGCTCAGAGGCTGGGAAGGGGCGGGCTCAGGGGCGGGGCGGGCGCCC
GAAGGTCCTCCGGAGGCCCGGCATTCTGCACGCTTCAAAAGTCTAGTAATACGACTCACTATAGGGGGAT
GGCTTCGTACCCCGGCCATCAGCACGCGTCTGCGTTCGACCAGGCTGCGCGTTCTCGCGGCCATAGCAAC
CGACGTACGGCGTTGCGCCCTCGCCGGCAGCAAGAAGCCACGGAAGTCCGCCCGGAGCAGAAAATGCCCA
CGCTACTGCGGGTTTATATAGACGGTCCCCACGGGATGGGGAAAACCACCACCACGCAACTGCTGGTGGC
CCTGGGTTCGCGCGACGATATCGTCTACGTACCCGAGCCGATGACTTACTGGCGGGTGCTGGGGGCTTCC
GAGACAATCGCGAACATCTACACCACACAACACCGCCTTGACCAGGGTGAGATATCGGCCGGGGACGCGG
CGGTGGTAATGACAAGCGCCCAGATAACAATGGGCATGCCTTATGCCGTGACCGACGCCGTTCTGGCTCC
TCATATCGGGGGGGAGGCTGGGAGCTCACATGCCCCGCCCCCGGCCCTCACCCTCATCTTCGACCGCCAT
CCCATCGCCGCCCTCCTGTGCTACCCGGCCGCGCGATACCTTATGGGCAGCATGACCCCCCAGGCCGTGC
TGGCGTTCGTGGCCCTCATCCCGCCGACCTTGCCCGGCACAAACATCGTGTTGGGGGCCCTTCCGGAGGA
CAGACACATCGACCGCCTGGCCAAACGCCAGCGCCCCGGCGAGCGGCTTGACCTGGCTATGCTGGCCGCG
ATTCGCCGCGTTTACGGGCTGCTTGCCAATACGGTGCGGTATCTGCAGGGCGGCGGGTCGTGGCGGGAGG
ATTGGGGACAGCTTTCGGGGACGGCCGTGCCGCCCCAGGGTGCCGAGCCCCAGAGCAACGCGGGCCCACG
ACCCCATATCGGGGACACGTTATTTACCCTGTTTCGGGCCCCCGAGTTGCTGGCCCCCAACGGCGACCTG
TACAACGTGTTTGCCTGGGCCTTGGACGTCTTGGCCAAACGCCTCCGTCCCATGCACGTCTTTATCCTGG
ATTACGACCAATCGCCCGCCGGCTGCCGGGACGCCCTGCTGCAACTTACCTCCGGGATGATCCAGACCCA
CGTCACCACCCCAGGCTCCATACCGACGATCTGCGACCTGGCGCGCACGTTTGCCCGGGAGATGGGGGAG
GCTAACGGCAGTGGAGAGGGCAGAGGAAGTCTGCTAACATGCGGTGACGTCGAGGAGAATCCTGGCCCAA
TGACCGAGTACAAGCCCACGGTGCGCCTCGCCACCCGCGACGACGTCCCCAGGGCCGTACGCACCCTCGC
CGCCGCGTTCGCCGACTACCCCGCCACGCGCCACACCGTCGATCCGGACCGCCACATCGAGCGGGTCACC
GAGCTGCAAGAACTCTTCCTCACGCGCGTCGGGCTCGACATCGGCAAGGTGTGGGTCGCGGACGACGGCG
CCGCGGTGGCGGTCTGGACCACGCCGGAGAGCGTCGAAGCGGGGGCGGTGTTCGCCGAGATCGGCCCGCG
CATGGCCGAGTTGAGCGGTTCCCGGCTGGCCGCGCAGCAACAGATGGAAGGCCTCCTGGCGCCGCACCGG
CCCAAGGAGCCCGCGTGGTTCCTGGCCACCGTCGGCGTCTCGCCCGACCACCAGGGCAAGGGTCTGGGCA
GCGCCGTCGTGCTCCCCGGAGTGGAGGCGGCCGAGCGCGCCGGGGTGCCCGCCTTCCTGGAGACCTCCGC
GCCCCACAACCTCCCCTTCTACGAGCGGCTCGGCTTCACCGTCACCGCCGACGTCGAGGTGCCCGAAGGA
CCGCGCACCTGGTGCATGACCCGCAAGCCCGGTGCCTGACGCTGATCAGCCTCGACTGTGCCTTCTAGTT
GCCAGCCATCTGTTGTTTGCCCCTCCCCCGTGCCTTCCTTGACCCTGGAAGGTGCCACTCCCACTGTCCT
TTCCTAATAAAATGAGGAAATTGCATCGCATTGTCTGAGTAGGTGTCATTCTATTCTGGGGGGTGGGGTG
GGGCAGGACAGCAAGGGGGAGGATTGGGAAGACAATAGCAGGCATGCTGGGGATGCGGTGGGCTCTATGG
ATGCCGGATGTTCCCGAAGATGGGCGGCCGCCACTGGCCGTCGTTTTACAACGTCGTGACTGGGAAAACC
CTGGCGTTACCCAACTTAATCGCCTTGCAGCACATCCCCCTTTCGCCAGCTGGCGTAATAGCGAAGAGGC
CCGCACCGATCGCCCTTCCCAACAGTTGCGCAGCCTGAATGGCGAATGGAAATTGTAAGCGTTAATATTT
TGTTAAAATTCGCGTTAAATTTTTGTTAAATCAGCTCATTTTTTAACCAATAGGCCGAAATCGGCAAAAT
CCCTTATAAATCAAAAGAATAGACCGAGATAGGGT
[37 nt withheld, positions 2766-2802]
AAAGAACGTGGACTCCAACGTCAAAGG
[49 nt withheld, positions 2830-2878]
T
[91 nt withheld, positions 2880-2970]
G
[124 nt withheld, positions 2972-3095]
CAGGTGGCACTTTTCGGGGAAATGTGCGCGGAACCCCTATTTGTTTATTTTTCTAAATACATTCAAATAT
GTATCCGCTCATGAGACAATAACCCTGATAAATGCTTCAATAATATTGAAAAAGGAAGAGTATGAGTATT
CAACATTTCCGTGTCGCCCTTATTCCCTTTTTTGCGGCATTTTGCCTTCCTGTTTTTGCTCACCCAGAAA
CGCTGGTGAAAGTAAAAGATGCTGAAGATCAGTTGGGTGCACGAGTGGGTTACATCGAACTGGATCTCAA
CAGCGGTAAGATCCTTGAGAGTTTTCGCCCCGAAGAACGTTTTCCAATGATGAGCACTTTTAAAGTTCTG
CTATGTGGCGCGGTATTATCCCGTATTGACGCCGGGCAAGAGCAACTCGGTCGCCGCATACACTATTCTC
AGAATGACTTGGTTGAGTACTCACCAGTCACAGAAAAGCATCTTACGGATGGCATGACAGTAAGAGAATT
ATGCAGTGCTGCCATAACCATGAGTGATAACACTGCGGCCAACTTACTTCTGACAACGATCGGAGGACCG
AAGGAGCTAACCGCTTTTTTGCACAACATGGGGGATCATGTAACTCGCCTTGATCGTTGGGAACCGGAGC
TGAATGAAGCCATACCAAACGACGAGCGTGACACCACGATGCCTGTAGCAATGGCAACAACGTTGCGCAA
ACTATTAACTGGCGAACTACTTACTCTAGCTTCCCGGCAACAATTAATAGACTGGATGGAGGCGGATAAA
GTTGCAGGACCACTTCTGCGCTCGGCCCTTCCGGCTGGCTGGTTTATTGCTGATAAATCTGGAGCCGGTG
AGCGTGGGTCTCGCGGTATCATTGCAGCACTGGGGCCAGATGGTAAGCCCTCCCGTATCGTAGTTATCTA
CACGACGGGGAGTCAGGCAACTATGGATGAACGAAATAGACAGATCGCTGAGATAGGTGCCTCACTGATT
AAGCATTGGTAACTGTCAGACCAAGTTTACTCATATATACTTTAGATTGATTTAAAACTTCATTTTTAAT
TTAAAAGGATCTAGGTGAAGATCCTTTTTGATAATCTCATGACCAAAATCCCTTAACGTGAGTTTTCGTT
CCACTGAGCGTCAGACCCCGTAGAAAAGATCAAAGGATCTTCTTGAGATCCTTTTTTTCTGCGCGTAATC
TGCTGCTTGCAAACAAAAAAACCACCGCTACCAGCGGTGGTTTGTTTGCCGGATCAAGAGCTACCAACTC
TTTTTCCGAAGGTAACTGGCTTCAGCAGAGCGCAGATACCAAATACTGTTCTTCTAGTGTAGCCGTAGTT
AGGCCACCACTTCAAGAACTCTGTAGCACCGCCTACATACCTCGCTCTGCTAATCCTGTTACCAGTGGCT
GCTGCCAGTGGCGATAAGTCGTGTCTTACCGGGTTGGACTCAAGACGATAGTTACCGGATAAGGCGCAGC
GGTCGGGCTGAACGGGGGGTTCGTGCACACAGCCCAGCTTGGAGCGAACGACCTACACCGAACTGAGATA
CCTACAGCGTGAGCTATGAGAAAGCGCCACGCTTCCCGAAGGGAGAAAGGCGGACAGGTATCCGGTAAGC
GGCAGGGTCGGAACAGGAGAGCGCACGAGGGAGCTTCCAGGGGGAAACGCCTGGTATCTTTATAGTCCTG
TCGGGTTTCGCCACCTCTGACTTGAGCGTCGATTTTTGTGATGCTCGTCAGGGGGGCGGAGCCTATGGAA
AAACGCCAGCAACGCGGCCTTTTTACGGTTCCTGGCCTTTTGCTGGCCTTTTGCTCACATGTTCTTTCCT
GCGTTATCCCCTGATTCTGTGGATAACCGTATTACCGCCTTTGAGTGAGCTGATACCGCTCGCCGCAGCC
GAACGACCGAGCGCAGCGAGTCAGTGAGCGAGGAAGCGGAAGAGCGCCCAATACGCAAACCGCCTCTCCC
CGCGCGTTGGCCGATTCATTAATGCAGCTGGCACGACAGGTTTCCCGACTGGAAAGCGGGCAGTGAGCGC
AACGCAATTAATGTGAGTTAGCTCACTCATTAGGCACCCCAGGCTTTACACTTTATGCTTCCGGCTCGTA
TGTTGTGTGGAATTGTGAGCGGATAACAATTTCACACAGGAAACAGCTATGACCATGAGGCGCGCCCAGG
AGCTATTAATTCGCGGAGGGAATTCTACCGGGTAGGGGAGGCGCTTTTCCCAAGGCAGTCTGGAGC
